>Addgene plasmid #71957 | L1cam-AP-His | depositor full sequence | sequence record 135517 | L1cam-AP-His sequence 9878 bps
GTCGAGGTCTCGACGGTATCGATTGACATTGATTATTGACTAGCTAGTTATTAATAGTAATCAATTACGG
GGTCATTAGTTCATAGCCCATATATGGAGTTCCGCGTTACATAACTTACGGTAAATGGCCCGCCTGGCTG
ACCGCCCAACGACCCCCGCCCATTGACGTCAATAATGACGTATGTTCCCATAGTAACGCCAATAGGGACT
TTCCATTGACGTCAATGGGTGGAGTATTTACGGTAAACTGCCCACTTGGCAGTACATCAAGTGTATCATA
TGCCAAGTCCGCCCCCTATTGACGTCAATGACGGTAAATGGCCCGCCTGGCATTATGCCCAGTACATGAC
CTTACGGGACTTTCCTACTTGGCAGTACATCTACGTATTAGTCATCGCTATTACCATGGTGATGCGGTTT
TGGCAGTACACCAATGGGCGTGGATAGCGGTTTGACTCACGGGGATTTCCAAGTCTCCACCCCATTGACG
TCAATGGGAGTTTGTTTTGGCACCAAAATCAACGGGACTTTCCAAAATGTCGTAATAACCCCGCCCCGTT
GACGCAAATGGGCGGTAGGCGTGTACGGTGGGAGGTCTATATAAGCAGAGCTCGTTTAGTGAACCGTCAG
ATCGCCTGGAGACGCCATCCACGCTGTTTTGACCTCCATAGAAGACACCGGGACCGATCCAGCCTCCGCG
GCCGGGAACGGTGCATTGGAACGCGGATTCCCCGTGCCAAGAGTGACGTAAGTACCGCCTATAGACTCTA
TAGGCACACCCCTTTGGCTCTTATGCATGCTATACTGTTTTTGGCTTGGGGCCTATACACCCCCGCTTCC
ATATGCTATAGGTGATGGTATAGCTTAGCCTATAGGTGTGGGTTATTGACCATTATTGACCACTCCCCTA
TTGGTGACGATACTTTCCATTACTAATCCATAACATGGCTCTTTGCCACAACTATCTCTATTGGCTATAT
GCCAATACTCTGTCCTTCAGAGACTGACACGGACTCTGTATTTTTACAGGATGGGGTCCCATTTATTATT
TACAAATTCACATATACAACAACGCCGTCCCCCGTGCCCGCAGTTTTTATTAAACATAGCGTGGGATCTC
CACGCGAATCTCGGGTACGTGTTCCGGACATGGGCTCTTCTCCGGTAGCGGCGGAGCTTCCACATCCGAG
CCCTGGTCCCATGCCTCCAGCGGCTCATGGTCGCTCGGCAGCTCCTTGCTCCTAACAGTGGAGGCCAGAC
TTAGGCACAGCACAATGCCCACCACCACCAGTGTGCCGCACAAGGCCGTGGCGGTAGGGTATGTGTCTGA
AAATGAGCTCGGAGATTGGGCTCGCACCGCTGACGCAGATGGAAGACTTAAGGCAGCGGCAGAAGAAGAT
GCAGGCAGCTGAGTTGTTGTATTCTGATAAGAGTCAGAGGTAACTCCCGTTGCGGTGCTGTTAACGGTGG
AGGGCAGTGTAGTCTGAGCAGTACTCGTTGCTGCCGCGCGCGCCACCAGACATAATAGCTGACAGACTAA
CAGACTGTTCCTTTCCATGGGTCTTTTCTGCAGAAGCTTGAATTCTCGAGGATCCGCGGCCGCGCCACCA
TGGTCGTGATGCTGCGGTACGTGTGGCCTCTCCTCCTCTGCAGCCCCTGCCTGCTCATACAGATTCCAGA
CGAATATAAAGGACACCATGTGCTAGAGCCACCTGTCATCACGGAACAGTCTCCACGGCGCCTGGTTGTC
TTCCCAACAGATGACATAAGCCTGAAATGTGAAGCCAGAGGCAGACCCCAAGTGGAGTTCCGCTGGACGA
AAGATGGCATCCACTTCAAACCCAAGGAAGAATTGGGTGTAGTGGTGCATGAGGCACCCTATTCTGGCTC
CTTCACCATCGAAGGCAACAACAGCTTTGCCCAGAGGTTTCAGGGCATCTATCGCTGCTATGCCAGCAAT
AAGCTAGGAACTGCCATGTCGCATGAGATCCAGCTCGTGGCCGAGGGTGCCCCCAAGTGGCCGAAGGAGA
CTGTAAAACCTGTGGAAGTGGAGGAAGGAGAATCAGTAGTTCTGCCTTGCAACCCTCCACCCAGTGCAGC
CCCACTTAGGATCTACTGGATGAACAGCAAGATTTTGCACATCAAACAAGATGAGCGGGTGTCCATGGGC
CAGAATGGAGACCTATATTTTGCCAATGTGCTTACCTCAGACAATCATTCAGACTACATCTGCAATGCCC
ACTTCCCTGGTACCCGGACCATCATTCAAAAGGAACCTATTGACCTCCGGGTCAAGCCCACCAACAGCAT
GATTGACCGGAAGCCACGTCTGCTCTTTCCCACAAACTCCAGCAGCCGCCTGGTAGCCTTGCAGGGCCAG
TCATTGATCCTGGAGTGCATTGCTGAGGGATTCCCTACACCCACCATCAAGTGGCTGCACCCCAGTGACC
CAATGCCAACAGACCGTGTTATCTACCAAAACCACAACAAGACCCTGCAACTACTCAATGTGGGCGAAGA
GGACGATGGCGAGTATACCTGCCTTGCTGAGAACTCGCTGGGCAGTGCCCGGCATGCCTACTATGTTACT
GTGGAAGCTGCCCCATATTGGCTGCAGAAGCCCCAGAGCCATTTGTATGGTCCAGGAGAGACTGCCCGCC
TAGACTGCCAAGTCCAGGGCAGGCCCCAACCAGAGATCACTTGGAGAATCAACGGAATGTCTATGGAGAC
GGTGAACAAGGACCAGAAGTACCGGATTGAGCAGGGGTCTCTGATCTTGAGTAACGTGCAGCCAAGTGAC
ACAATGGTGACCCAGTGTGAAGCCCGCAACCAGCATGGGCTCCTGCTAGCCAATGCCTACATTTATGTTG
TCCAGCTGCCAGCCAGGATCCTAACAAAAGACAATCAGACATACATGGCAGTTGAGGGCAGTACTGCTTA
CTTGCTGTGCAAAGCCTTTGGAGCTCCTGTTCCCAGTGTCCAGTGGCTGGATGAAGAAGGAACCACAGTG
CTTCAGGATGAACGATTTTTCCCCTATGCCAATGGAACGCTGAGCATCAGAGACCTCCAGGCCAATGACA
CTGGACGCTATTTCTGCCAGGCTGCCAATGACCAGAACAATGTGACCATTTTGGCTAACCTACAGGTTAA
AGAAGCAACCCAGATCACACAGGGGCCCCGGAGCGCAATTGAGAAGAAAGGTGCAAGGGTGACATTCACG
TGCCAGGCCTCCTTTGACCCCTCTTTGCAGGCCAGCATCACTTGGCGTGGAGATGGGAGAGACCTACAGG
AACGTGGGGACAGTGACAAGTATTTCATAGAAGATGGGAAACTAGTCATCCAGAGCCTGGACTACAGTGA
CCAGGGCAACTACAGTTGTGTGGCCAGCACTGAACTGGATGAGGTGGAGAGCAGGGCACAGCTCTTAGTG
GTGGGGAGCCCTGGGCCAGTGCCTCACCTGGAGCTGTCCGACCGCCACCTGCTGAAGCAGAGCCAGGTGC
ACTTGTCTTGGAGCCCTGCTGAAGACCACAACTCTCCCATTGAGAAGTATGACATTGAATTTGAGGACAA
GGAAATGGCTCCTGAGAAATGGTTCAGTCTGGGCAAGGTGCCAGGAAATCAGACCTCTACTACCCTCAAG
CTGTCCCCCTATGTCCACTACACCTTTCGGGTCACTGCCATTAACAAATATGGTCCTGGAGAACCCAGCC
CTGTCTCTGAGACTGTGGTCACACCTGAGGCAGCCCCAGAGAAGAACCCTGTGGATGTGAGAGGGGAAGG
GAATGAGACCAACAATATGGTCATCACATGGAAGCCCCTTCGGTGGATGGATTGGAATGCCCCCCAGATT
CAGTACCGTGTACAGTGGCGTCCACAGGGCAAGCAGGAGACCTGGAGGGAACAGACCGTGAGCGACCCTT
TCCTGGTGGTGTCTAACACTTCCACATTTGTGCCTTATGAGATCAAAGTCCAGGCAGTGAACAACCAGGG
CAAGGGCCCTGAGCCCCAGGTCACCATTGGCTATTCAGGGGAAGACTACCCCCAGGTGAGCCCTGAACTT
GAAGACATCACAATCTTCAACTCAAGTACTGTGCTTGTCAGGTGGAGGCCTGTGGACTTGGCCCAGGTTA
AGGGCCACCTCAAGGGATACAATGTAACATACTGGTGGAAGGGCAGCCAGAGAAAGCACAGCAAGAGGCA
TATCCACAAAAGCCACATAGTGGTACCTGCAAATACCACCAGTGCCATCCTCAGTGGTTTGCGCCCTTAC
AGCTCTTACCATGTGGAGGTACAGGCCTTTAATGGGCGGGGCTTGGGGCCTGCGAGTGAATGGACCTTCA
GCACCCCAGAGGGAGTGCCTGGCCACCCTGAGGCATTACACCTGGAGTGTCAGTCGGACACTAGTCTGCT
ACTGCACTGGCAGCCACCACTCAGCCACAATGGAGTGCTCACTGGCTACCTGCTCTCTTACCATCCCGTG
GAAGGGGAAAGCAAAGAGCAGTTGTTCTTCAACCTTTCGGACCCAGAACTCCGGACTCATAATCTGACCA
ACCTCAACCCTGATCTACAGTACCGCTTCCAGCTTCAGGCCACCACCCAACAGGGTCCTGGTGAGGCCAT
CGTGCGTGAAGGAGGCACCATGGCCCTGTTTGGCAAGCCAGATTTTGGCAACATCTCAGCCACAGCAGGT
GAAAACTACAGCGTGGTCTCCTGGGTCCCTCGGAAGGGCCAGTGCAATTTCAGGTTCCATATCTTGTTCA
AAGCCTTACCAGAAGGGAAAGTGAGCCCTGATCACCAGCCTCAGCCTCAGTATGTCAGCTACAATCAGAG
CTCCTACACACAATGGAACCTACAGCCTGACACCAAATATGAGATCCACCTGATAAAGGAGAAGGTCCTC
CTGCACCATCTGGATGTGAAGACTAATGGAACTGGCCCTGTGCGAGTTTCTACTACAGGTAGCTTTGCCT
CCTCTAGTGGATCTTCCGGAATCATCCCAGTTGAGGAGGAGAACCCGGACTTCTGGAACCGCGAGGCAGC
CGAGGCCCTGGGTGCCGCCAAGAAGCTGCAGCCTGCACAGACAGCCGCCAAGAACCTCATCATCTTCCTG
GGCGATGGGATGGGGGTGTCTACGGTGACAGCTGCCAGGATCCTAAAAGGGCAGAAGAAGGACAAACTGG
GGCCTGAGATACCCCTGGCCATGGACCGCTTCCCATATGTGGCTCTGTCCAAGACATACAATGTAGACAA
ACATGTGCCAGACAGTGGAGCCACAGCCACGGCCTACCTGTGCGGGGTCAAGGGCAACTTCCAGACCATT
GGCTTGAGTGCAGCCGCCCGCTTTAACCAGTGCAACACGACACGCGGCAACGAGGTCATCTCCGTGATGA
ATCGGGCCAAGAAAGCAGGGAAGTCAGTGGGAGTGGTAACCACCACACGAGTGCAGCACGCCTCGCCAGC
CGGCACCTACGCCCACACGGTGAACCGCAACTGGTACTCGGACGCCGACGTGCCTGCCTCGGCCCGCCAG
GAGGGGTGCCAGGACATCGCTACGCAGCTCATCTCCAACATGGACATTGACGTGATCCTAGGTGGGGGCC
GAAAGTACATGTTTCGCATGGGAACCCCAGACCCTGAGTACCCAGATGACTACAGCCAAGGTGGGACCAG
GCTGGACGGGAAGAATCTGGTGCAGGAATGGCTGGCGAAGCGCCAGGGTGCCCGGTACGTGTGGAACCGC
ACTGAGCTCATGCAGGCTTCCCTGGACCCGTCTGTGACCCATCTCATGGGTCTCTTTGAGCCTGGAGACA
TGAAATACGAGATCCACCGAGACTCCACACTGGACCCCTCCCTGATGGAGATGACAGAGGCTGCCCTGCG
CCTGCTGAGCAGGAACCCCCGCGGCTTCTTCCTCTTCGTGGAGGGTGGTCGCATCGACCATGGTCATCAT
GAAAGCAGGGCTTACCGGGCACTGACTGAGACGATCATGTTCGACGACGCCATTGAGAGGGCGGGCCAGC
TCACCAGCGAGGAGGACACGCTGAGCCTCGTCACTGCCGACCACTCCCACGTCTTCTCCTTCGGAGGCTA
CCCCCTGCGAGGGAGCTCCATCTTCGGGCTGGCCCCTGGCAAGGCCCGGGACAGGAAGGCCTACACGGTC
CTCCTATACGGAAACGGTCCAGGCTATGTGCTCAAGGACGGCGCCCGGCCGGATGTTACCGAGAGCGAGA
GCGGGAGCCCCGAGTATCGGCAGCAGTCAGCAGTGCCCCTGGACGAAGAGACCCACGCAGGCGAGGACGT
GGCGGTGTTCGCGCGCGGCCCGCAGGCGCACCTGGTTCACGGCGTGCAGGAGCAGACCTTCATAGCGCAC
GTCATGGCCTTCGCCGCCTGCCTGGAGCCCTACACCGCCTGCGACCTGGCGCCCCCCGCCGGCACCACCG
ACGCCGCGCACCCGGGTCATCATCACCATCACCATTAATCTAGAGATCTTATTAAAGCAGAACTTGTTTA
TTGCAGCTTATAATGGTTACAAATAAAGCAATAGCATCACAAATTTCACAAATAAAGCATTTTTTTCACT
GCATTCTAGTTGTGGTTTGTCCAAACTCATCAATGTATCTTATCATGTCTGGTCGACTCTAGCTAGACTC
TTCCGCTTCCTCGCTCACTGACTCGCTGCGCTCGGTCGTTCGGCTGCGGCGAGCGGTATCAGCTCACTCA
AAGGCGGTAATACGGTTATCCACAGAATCAGGGGATAACGCAGGAAAGAACATGTGAGCAAAAGGCCAGC
AAAAGGCCAGGAACCGTAAAAAGGCCGCGTTGCTGGCGTTTTTCCATAGGCTCCGCCCCCCTGACGAGCA
TCACAAAAATCGACGCTCAAGTCAGAGGTGGCGAAACCCGACAGGACTATAAAGATACCAGGCGTTTCCC
CCTGGAAGCTCCCTCGTGCGCTCTCCTGTTCCGACCCTGCCGCTTACCGGATACCTGTCCGCCTTTCTCC
CTTCGGGAAGCGTGGCGCTTTCTCATAGCTCACGCTGTAGGTATCTCAGTTCGGTGTAGGTCGTTCGCTC
CAAGCTGGGCTGTGTGCACGAACCCCCCGTTCAGCCCGACCGCTGCGCCTTATCCGGTAACTATCGTCTT
GAGTCCAACCCGGTAAGACACGACTTATCGCCACTGGCAGCAGCCACTGGTAACAGGATTAGCAGAGCGA
GGTATGTAGGCGGTGCTACAGAGTTCTTGAAGTGGTGGCCTAACTACGGCTACACTAGAAGAACAGTATT
TGGTATCTGCGCTCTGCTGAAGCCAGTTACCTTCGGAAAAAGAGTTGGTAGCTCTTGATCCGGCAAACAA
ACCACCGCTGGTAGCGGTGGTTTTTTTGTTTGCAAGCAGCAGATTACGCGCAGAAAAAAAGGATCTCAAG
AAGATCCTTTGATCTTTTCTACGGGGTCTGACGCTCAGTGGAACGAAAACTCACGTTAAGGGATTTTGGT
CATGAGATTATCAAAAAGGATCTTCACCTAGATCCTTTTAAATTAAAAATGAAGTTTTAAATCAATCTAA
AGTATATATGAGTAAACTTGGTCTGACAGTTACCAATGCTTAATCAGTGAGGCACCTATCTCAGCGATCT
GTCTATTTCGTTCATCCATAGTTGCCTGACTCCCCGTCGTGTAGATAACTACGATACGGGAGGGCTTACC
ATCTGGCCCCAGTGCTGCAATGATACCGCGAGACCCACGCTCACCGGCTCCAGATTTATCAGCAATAAAC
CAGCCAGCCGGAAGGGCCGAGCGCAGAAGTGGTCCTGCAACTTTATCCGCCTCCATCCAGTCTATTAATT
GTTGCCGGGAAGCTAGAGTAAGTAGTTCGCCAGTTAATAGTTTGCGCAACGTTGTTGCCATTGCTACAGG
CATCGTGGTGTCACGCTCGTCGTTTGGTATGGCTTCATTCAGCTCCGGTTCCCAACGATCAAGGCGAGTT
ACATGATCCCCCATGTTGTGCAAAAAAGCGGTTAGCTCCTTCGGTCCTCCGATCGTTGTCAGAAGTAAGT
TGGCCGCAGTGTTATCACTCATGGTTATGGCAGCACTGCATAATTCTCTTACTGTCATGCCATCCGTAAG
ATGCTTTTCTGTGACTGGTGAGTACTCAACCAAGTCATTCTGAGAATAGTGTATGCGGCGACCGAGTTGC
TCTTGCCCGGCGTCAATACGGGATAATACCGCGCCACATAGCAGAACTTTAAAAGTGCTCATCATTGGAA
AACGTTCTTCGGGGCGAAAACTCTCAAGGATCTTACCGCTGTTGAGATCCAGTTCGATGTAACCCACTCG
TGCACCCAACTGATCTTCAGCATCTTTTACTTTCACCAGCGTTTCTGGGTGAGCAAAAACAGGAAGGCAA
AATGCCGCAAAAAAGGGAATAAGGGCGACACGGAAATGTTGAATACTCATACTCTTCCTTTTTCAATATT
ATTGAAGCATTTATCAGGGTTATTGTCTCATGAGCGGATACATATTTGAATGTATTTAGAAAAATAAACA
AATAGGGGTTCCGCGCACATTTCCCCGAAAAGTGCCACCTGACGTCTAAGAAACCATTATTATCATGACA
TTAACCTATAAAAATAGGCGTATCACGAGGCCCTTTCGTCTCGCGCGTTTCGGTGATGACGGTGAAAACC
TCTGACACATGCAGCTCCCGGAGGAATGTGTGTCAGTTAGGGTGTGGAAAGTCCCCAGGCTCCCCAGGCA
GGCAGAAGTATGCAAAGCATGCATCTCAATTAGTCAGCAACCAGGTGTGGAAAGTCCCCAGGCTCCCCAG
CAGGCAGAAGTATGCAAAGCATGCATCTCAATTAGTCAGCAACCATAGTCCCGCCCCTAACTCCGCCCAT
CCCGCCCCTAACTCCGCCCAGTTCCGCCCATTCTCCGCCCCATGGCTGACTAATTTTTTTTATTTATGCA
GAGGCCGAGGCCGCCTCTGCCTCTGAGCTATTCCAGAAGTAGTGAGGAGGCTTTTTTGGAGGCCTAGGCT
TTTGCAAAAAGCTCCCGGGAGCTTGTATATCCATTTTCGTCCCGGAGACGGTCACAGCTTGTCTGTAAGC
GGATGCCGGGAGCAGACAAGCCCGTCAGGGCGCGTCAGCGGGTGTTGGCGGGTGTCGGGGCTGGCTTAAC
TATGCGGCATCAGAGCAGATTGTACTGAGAGTGCACCATATGCGGTGTGAAATACCGCACAGATGCGTAA
GGAGAAAATACCGCATCAGGAAATTGTAAGCGTTAATATTTTGTTAAAATTCGCGTTAAATTTTTGTTAA
ATCAGCTCATTTTTTAACCAATAGGCCGAAATCGGCAAAATCCCTTATAAATCAAAAGAATAGACCGAGA
TAGGGT
[37 nt withheld, positions 9387-9423]
AAAGAACGTGGACTCCAACGTCAAAGG
[49 nt withheld, positions 9451-9499]
T
[91 nt withheld, positions 9501-9591]
G
[124 nt withheld, positions 9593-9716]
CCATTCGCCATTCAGGCTGCGCAACTGTTGGGAAGGGCGATCGGTGCGGGCCTCTTCGCTATTACGCCAG
CTGGCGAAAGGGGGATGTGCTGCAAGGCGATTAAGTTGGGTAACGCCAGGGTTTTCCCAGTCACGACGTT
GTAAAACGACGGCCAGTGAATT
Features (pLannotate 1.2.2; 14 found; start..end, strand, type, name):
     25..408     +  enhancer       CMV enhancer: human cytomegalovirus immediate early enhancer
    410..609     +  promoter       CMV promoter: human cytomegalovirus (CMV) immediate early promoter
    748..1573    +  intron         CMV intron A: human cytomegalovirus intron A (Chapman et al., 1991)
   1610..4972    +  CDS            L1cam (fragment): L1CAM_MOUSE - Also known as Caml1. Experimental evidence at protein level: Swiss-Prot protein existence level 1. Neural cell adhesion molecule involved in the dynamics of cell adhesion and in the generation of transmembrane signals at tyrosine kinase receptors. During brain development, critical in multiple processes, including neuronal migration, axonal growth and fasciculation, and synaptogenesis. In the mature brain, plays a role in the dynamics of neuronal structure and function, including synaptic plasticity. From Mus musculus (Mouse).
   4991..6442    +  CDS            SEAP: secreted alkaline phosphatase from human placenta The natural enzyme has a C-terminal transmembrane sequence that is replaced by a GPI anchor.
   6501..6622    +  polyA_signal   SV40 poly(A) signal: SV40 polyadenylation signal
   6831..7419    -  rep_origin     ori: high-copy-number ColE1/pMB1/pBR322/pUC origin of replication
   7590..8450    -  CDS            AmpR: β-lactamase; bla; confers resistance to ampicillin, carbenicillin, and related antibiotics
   8451..8555    -  promoter       AmpR promoter: bla
   8650..8685    +  CDS            rop (fragment): Rop protein, which maintains plasmids at low copy number; rop
   8708..9038    +  promoter       SV40 promoter: SV40 enhancer and early promoter
   9161..9260    +  misc_feature   bom (fragment): basis of mobility region from pBR322
   9288..9716    -  rep_origin     f1 ori (sequence partly withheld): f1 bacteriophage origin of replication; arrow indicates direction of (+) strand synthesis
   9720..9877    -  CDS            lacZα (fragment): LacZα fragment of β-galactosidase; lacZ fragment
