[The description below was written by a language model from this plasmid's Addgene catalogue record and pLannotate feature annotations shown in this document.]
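Description:
L1cam-AP-His is a 9,878 bp mammalian expression plasmid built on the pCMVi-SV40ori backbone. It produces a soluble, tagged form of the mouse L1 cell adhesion molecule (L1CAM, also known as CD171 or NCAM-L1). It is maintained in E. coli as a high-copy plasmid through a ColE1/pUC-type origin and selected with ampicillin via the β-lactamase gene. The backbone also contains an f1 phage origin and short remnants of rop, bom and lacZα, which appear to be leftovers of earlier cloning vectors. An SV40 enhancer/early promoter region is annotated as well; this region contains the SV40 origin, in keeping with the backbone name, and would allow episomal amplification in cells that express large T antigen. No mammalian selection marker is annotated, which suggests a design for transient transfection.

The expression cassette uses the human CMV immediate-early enhancer and promoter followed by CMV intron A, an arrangement that generally raises transcript levels, and it ends in an SV40 polyadenylation signal. The insert of about 3.3 kb encodes the extracellular region of L1CAM without its transmembrane and cytoplasmic portions. It was cloned by restriction digestion so that it reads in frame into backbone-encoded human placental alkaline phosphatase, followed by a 6xHis tag that the feature table does not annotate separately. The fusion protein is expected to be secreted from transfected cells. The alkaline phosphatase moiety gives an enzymatic readout for detection and quantification, and the His tag permits capture or purification. The associated publication describes an extracellular biochemical screen for receptor–ligand interactions among neuronal cell-surface proteins in the retina, in which an AP-tagged ectodomain of this kind would serve as a binding reagent.
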