Addgene plasmid #71957: L1cam-AP-His
Purpose: Expresses the extracellular region of the L1CAM protein, C-terminally fused to alkaline phosphatase + 6X histidine tag.
Depositing lab: Woj Wojtowicz. Depositing organization: University of California, Berkeley. Publication: An extracellular biochemical screen reveals that FLRTs and Unc5s mediate neuronal subtype recognition in the retina. Visser JJ, Cheng Y, Perry SC, Chastain AB, Parsa B, Masri SS, Ray TA, Kay JN, Wojtowicz WM. Elife. 2015 Dec 3;4. pii: e08149. doi: 10.7554/eLife.08149. PubMed 26633812.
Backbone
  Vector backbone: pCMVi-SV40ori
  Vector type: Mammalian Expression
Growth in bacteria
  Bacterial resistance: Ampicillin, 100 μg/mL
  Growth temperature: 37°C
  Growth strain: DH5alpha
  Copy number: High Copy
Gene/Insert
  Gene/Insert name: L1cam (alt names: L1 cell adhesion molecule; L1; CD171; NCAM-L1; N-CAM-L1; NCBI gene ID 16728; Reference sequence NM_008478.3)
  Species: M. musculus (mouse)
  Insert size (bp): 3339
  Entrez Gene: L1cam (a.k.a. CD171, L1, N-CAM-L1, NCAM-L1)
  Promoter: CMV
  Tag / fusion protein: AP-His (C terminal on backbone)
  Cloning method: Restriction Enzyme; 5′ cloning site NotI (not destroyed); 3′ cloning site XbaI (destroyed during cloning)
  Sequencing primers: 5′ GTCAGAGGTAACTCCCGTTGC; 3′ GAGGTTCTTGGCGGCTGTC
Terms and licenses: Academic/Nonprofit Terms; Industry Terms: Not Available to Industry
How to cite: L1cam-AP-His was a gift from Woj Wojtowicz (Addgene plasmid # 71957 ; http://n2t.net/addgene:71957 ; RRID:Addgene_71957)
