>Addgene plasmid #71957 | L1cam-AP-His | addgene partial sequence | sequence record 135179 | pMRB101-F 5'-aagatgcaggcagctgagtt-3'
CGTTGCGGTGCTGTTAACGGTGGAGGGCAGTGTAGTCTGAGCAGTACTCGTTGCTGCCGCGCGCGCCACC
AGACATAATAGCTGACAGACTAACAGACTGTTCCTTTCCATGGGTCTTTTCTGCAGAAGCTTGAATTCTC
GAGGATCCGCGGCCGCGCCACCATGGTCGTGATGCTGCGGTACGTGTGGCCTCTCCTCCTCTGCAGCCCC
TGCCTGCTCATACAGATTCCAGACGAATATAAAGGACACCATGTGCTAGAGCCACCTGTCATCACGGAAC
AGTCTCCACGGCGCCTGGTTGTCTTCCCAACAGATGACATAAGCCTGAAATGTGAAGCCAGAGGCAGACC
CCAAGTGGAGTTCCGCTGGACGAAAGATGGCATCCACTTCAAACCCAAGGAAGAATTGGGTGTAGTGGTG
CATGAGGCACCCTATTCTGGCTCCTTCACCATCGAAGGCAACAACAGCTTTGCCCAGAGGTTTCAGGGCA
TCTATCGCTGCTATGCCAGCAATAAGCTAGGAACTGCCATGTCGCATGAGATCCAGCTCGTGGCCGAGGG
TGCCCCCAAGTGGCCGAAGGAGACTGTAAAACCTGTGGAAGTGGAGGAAGGAGAATCAGTAGTTCTGCCT
TGCAACCCTCCACCCAGTGCAGCCCCACTTAGGATCTACTGGATGAACAGCAAGATTTTGCACATCAAAC
AAGATGAGCGGGTGTCCATGGGCCAGAATGGAGACCTATATTTTGCCAATGTGCTTACCTCAGACAATCA
TTCAGACTACATCTGCAATGCCCACTTCCCTGGTACCCGGACCATCATTCAA
