>Addgene plasmid #71957 | L1cam-AP-His | addgene partial sequence | sequence record 135516 | SV40pA-R 5'-GAAATTTGTGATGCTATTGC-3'
ATAAGATCTCTAGATTAATGGTGATGGTGATGATGACCCGGGTGCGCGGCGTCGGTGGTGCCGGCGGGGG
GCGCCAGGTCGCAGGCGGTGTAGGGCTCCAGGCAGGCGGCGAAGGCCATGACGTGCGCTATGAAGGTCTG
CTCCTGCACGCCGTGAACCAGGTGCGCCTGCGGGCCGCGCGCGAACACCGCCACGTCCTCGCCTGCGTGG
GTCTCTTCGTCCAGGGGCACTGCTGACTGCTGCCGATACTCGGGGCTCCCGCTCTCGCTCTCGGTAACAT
CCGGCCGGGCGCCGTCCTTGAGCACATAGCCTGGACCGTTTCCGTATAGGAGGACCGTGTAGGCCTTCCT
GTCCCGGGCCTTGCCAGGGGCCAGCCCGAAGATGGAGCTCCCTCGCAGGGGGTAGCCTCCGAAGGAGAAG
ACGTGGGAGTGGTCGGCAGTGACGAGGCTCAGCGTGTCCTCCTCGCTGGTGAGCTGGCCCGCCCTCTCAA
TGGCGTCGTCGAACATGATCGTCTCAGTCAGTGCCCGGTAAGCCCTGCTTTCATGATGACCATGGTCGAT
GCGACCACCCTCCACGAAGAGGAAGAAGCCGCGGGGGTTCCTGCTCAGCAGGCGCAGGGCAGCCTCTGTC
ATCTCCATCAGGGAGGGGTCCAGTGTGGAGTCTCGGTGGATCTCGTATTTCATGTCTCCAGGCTCAAAGA
GACCCATGAGATGGGTCACAGACGGGTCCAGGGAAGCCTGCATGAGCTCAGTGCGGT
